Addgene plasmid #110945: pmTurquoise-parkin
Purpose: Expresses the ubiquitin ligase parkin fused to mTurquoise
Depositing lab: Pablo Rivera-Fuentes. Publication: Disruption of mitochondrial redox homeostasis by enzymatic activation of a trialkylphosphine probe. Nguyen J, Tirla A, Rivera-Fuentes P. Org Biomol Chem. 2021 Mar 28;19(12):2681-2687. doi: 10.1039/d0ob02259d. Epub 2021 Feb 26. PubMed 33634293.
Backbone
  Vector backbone: pECFP-C1
  Backbone size w/o insert (bp): 4698
  Total vector size (bp): 6096
  Vector type: Mammalian Expression
  Selectable markers: Neomycin (select with G418)
Growth in bacteria
  Bacterial resistance: Kanamycin, 50 μg/mL
  Growth temperature: 37°C
  Growth strain: DH5alpha
  Copy number: High Copy
Gene/Insert
  Gene/Insert name: E3 ubiquitin ligase parkin (alt name: parkin)
  Species: H. sapiens (human)
  Insert size (bp): 2009
  Entrez Gene: PRKN (a.k.a. AR-JP, LPRS2, PARK2, PDJ)
  Promoter: CMV
  Tag / fusion protein: mTurquoise2
  Cloning method: Gibson Cloning
  Sequencing primers: 5′ AGAAGCGCGATCACATGG; 3′ CAGCCATACCACATTTGTAG
Resource information
  A portion of this plasmid was derived from a plasmid made by: This plasmid was assembled using fragments from plasmids #47560 (backbone) and #36204 (mTurquoise2 insert).
Terms and licenses: Academic/Nonprofit Terms; Industry Terms: Not Available to Industry
How to cite: pmTurquoise-parkin was a gift from Pablo Rivera-Fuentes (Addgene plasmid # 110945 ; http://n2t.net/addgene:110945 ; RRID:Addgene_110945)
