[The description below was written by a language model from this plasmid's Addgene catalogue record and pLannotate feature annotations shown in this document.]
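Description:
pmTurquoise-parkin is a 6,096 bp mammalian expression plasmid built on the pECFP-C1 backbone that produces human parkin (PRKN/PARK2), an E3 ubiquitin ligase, fused to the cyan fluorescent protein mTurquoise2. It was assembled by Gibson cloning from fragments of two earlier plasmids, one supplying the backbone and the other the mTurquoise2 coding sequence. In both annotated sequence records (the depositor's and the repository's sequencing result, which are the same length, show the same feature order and differ only in their start coordinate), the CMV immediate-early enhancer and promoter drive mTurquoise2. This is followed by a short remnant of the multiple cloning site acting as a linker and then the PRKN coding sequence. The fluorescent protein therefore sits at the N-terminus of parkin. The transcript is terminated by the SV40 polyadenylation signal.

The plasmid is propagated in E. coli through a high-copy ColE1/pUC-type origin, and an f1 origin is also present. A single NeoR/KanR (Tn5 aminoglycoside phosphotransferase) gene serves two selection roles. A bacterial promoter (annotated as the AmpR/bla promoter) expresses it for kanamycin selection in bacteria. The adjacent SV40 enhancer/early promoter, with the HSV TK polyadenylation signal downstream, expresses it in mammalian cells for G418 selection. Small annotated fragments (RSF ori, large T antigen, ble, bGH poly(A)) appear to be partial matches within backbone sequence rather than functional elements.

The construct allows fluorescence imaging of parkin in transfected mammalian cells. The associated publication concerns disruption of mitochondrial redox homeostasis, but the record does not state the specific experimental use.
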