Features (pLannotate 1.2.2; 15 found; start..end, strand, type, name):
     61..364     +  enhancer       CMV enhancer: human cytomegalovirus immediate early enhancer
    365..568     +  promoter       CMV promoter: human cytomegalovirus (CMV) immediate early promoter
    613..1329    +  CDS            mTurquoise2: mTurquoise2 is a basic (constitutively fluorescent) cyan fluorescent protein published in 2012, derived from Aequorea victoria. It is reported to be a rapidly-maturing monomer with very low acid sensitivity.
   1330..1357    +  misc_feature   MCS (fragment): multiple cloning site
   1357..2751    +  CDS            PRKN: PRKN_HUMAN - Also known as PARK2. Experimental evidence at protein level: Swiss-Prot protein existence level 1. Functions within a multiprotein E3 ubiquitin ligase complex, catalyzing the covalent attachment of ubiquitin moieties onto substrate proteins (PubMed:10888878, PubMed:10973942, PubMed:11431533, PubMed:12150907, PubMed:12628165, PubMed:15105460, PubMed:16135753, PubMed:21376232, PubMed:21532592, PubMed:23754282, PubMed:23620051, PubMed:24660806, PubMed:24751536, PubMed:32047033, PubMed:29311685, PubMed:22396657). Substrates include SYT11 and VDAC1 (PubMed:32047033, PubMed:29311685). O
   2777..2861    +  CDS            large T antigen (fragment): large T antigen from SV40 (simian virus 40)
   2884..3005    +  polyA_signal   SV40 poly(A) signal: SV40 polyadenylation signal
   3039..3467    -  rep_origin     f1 ori (sequence partly withheld): f1 bacteriophage origin of replication; arrow indicates direction of (+) strand synthesis
   3494..3598    +  promoter       AmpR promoter: bla
   3600..3957    +  promoter       SV40 promoter: SV40 enhancer and early promoter
   3992..4786    +  CDS            NeoR/KanR: aminoglycoside phosphotransferase from Tn5; aph(3')-II (or nptII); confers resistance to neomycin, kanamycin, and G418 (Geneticin®)
   4807..4959    +  CDS            ble (fragment): BLE_KLEPN - Experimental evidence at protein level: Swiss-Prot protein existence level 1. Binding protein with a strong affinity to the bleomycin family of antibiotics. Binds to CL990; an antimitotic-antibiotic compound. From Klebsiella pneumoniae.
   5018..5065    +  polyA_signal   HSV TK poly(A) signal: herpes simplex virus thymidine kinase polyadenylation signal (Cole and Stacy, 1985)
   5156..5172    -  polyA_signal   bGH poly(A) signal (fragment): bovine growth hormone polyadenylation signal
   5394..5982    +  rep_origin     ori: high-copy-number ColE1/pMB1/pBR322/pUC origin of replication
>Addgene plasmid #110945 | pmTurquoise-parkin | depositor full sequence | sequence record 208643 | pmTurquoise-parkin sequence 6096 bps
TAGTTATTAATAGTAATCAATTACGGGGTCATTAGTTCATAGCCCATATATGGAGTTCCGCGTTACATAA
CTTACGGTAAATGGCCCGCCTGGCTGACCGCCCAACGACCCCCGCCCATTGACGTCAATAATGACGTATG
TTCCCATAGTAACGCCAATAGGGACTTTCCATTGACGTCAATGGGTGGAGTATTTACGGTAAACTGCCCA
CTTGGCAGTACATCAAGTGTATCATATGCCAAGTACGCCCCCTATTGACGTCAATGACGGTAAATGGCCC
GCCTGGCATTATGCCCAGTACATGACCTTATGGGACTTTCCTACTTGGCAGTACATCTACGTATTAGTCA
TCGCTATTACCATGGTGATGCGGTTTTGGCAGTACATCAATGGGCGTGGATAGCGGTTTGACTCACGGGG
ATTTCCAAGTCTCCACCCCATTGACGTCAATGGGAGTTTGTTTTGGCACCAAAATCAACGGGACTTTCCA
AAATGTCGTAACAACTCCGCCCCATTGACGCAAATGGGCGGTAGGCGTGTACGGTGGGAGGTCTATATAA
GCAGAGCTGGTTTAGTGAACCGTCAGATCCGCTAGCGCTACCGGTCGCCACCATGGTGAGCAAGGGCGAG
GAGCTGTTCACCGGGGTGGTGCCCATCCTGGTCGAGCTGGACGGCGACGTAAACGGCCACAAGTTCAGCG
TGTCCGGCGAGGGCGAGGGCGATGCCACCTACGGCAAGCTGACCCTGAAGTTCATCTGCACCACCGGCAA
GCTGCCCGTGCCCTGGCCCACCCTCGTGACCACCCTGTCCTGGGGCGTGCAGTGCTTCGCCCGCTACCCC
GACCACATGAAGCAGCACGACTTCTTCAAGTCCGCCATGCCCGAAGGCTACGTCCAGGAGCGCACCATCT
TCTTCAAGGACGACGGCAACTACAAGACCCGCGCCGAGGTGAAGTTCGAGGGCGACACCCTGGTGAACCG
CATCGAGCTGAAGGGCATCGACTTCAAGGAGGACGGCAACATCCTGGGGCACAAGCTGGAGTACAACTAC
TTTAGCGACAACGTCTATATCACCGCCGACAAGCAGAAGAACGGCATCAAGGCCAACTTCAAGATCCGCC
ACAACATCGAGGACGGCGGCGTGCAGCTCGCCGACCACTACCAGCAGAACACCCCCATCGGCGACGGCCC
CGTGCTGCTGCCCGACAACCACTACCTGAGCACCCAGTCCAAGCTGAGCAAAGACCCCAACGAGAAGCGC
GATCACATGGTCCTGCTGGAGTTCGTGACCGCCGCCGGGATCACTCTCGGCATGGACGAGCTGTACAAGT
CCGGACTCAGATCTCGAGCTCAAGCTTTGATAGTGTTTGTCAGGTTCAACTCCAGCCATGGTTTCCCAGT
GGAGGTCGATTCTGACACCAGCATCTTCCAGCTCAAGGAGGTGGTTGCTAAGCGACAGGGGGTTCCGGCT
GACCAGTTGCGTGTGATTTTCGCAGGGAAGGAGCTGAGGAATGACTGGACTGTGCAGAATTGTGACCTGG
ATCAGCAGAGCATTGTTCACATTGTGCAGAGACCGTGGAGAAAAGGTCAAGAAATGAATGCAACTGGAGG
CGACGACCCCAGAAACGCGGCGGGAGGCTGTGAGCGGGAGCCCCAGAGCTTGACTCGGGTGGACCTCAGC
AGCTCAGTCCTCCCAGGAGACTCTGTGGGGCTGGCTGTCATTCTGCACACTGACAGCAGGAAGGACTCAC
CACCAGCTGGAAGTCCAGCAGGTAGATCAATCTACAACAGCTTTTATGTGTATTGCAAAGGCCCCTGTCA
AAGAGTGCAGCCGGGAAAACTCAGGGTACAGTGCAGCACCTGCAGGCAGGCAACGCTCACCTTGACCCAG
GGTCCATCTTGCTGGGATGATGTTTTAATTCCAAACCGGATGAGTGGTGAATGCCAATCCCCACACTGCC
CTGGGACTAGTGCAGAATTTTTCTTTAAATGTGGAGCACACCCCACCTCTGACAAGGAAACATCAGTAGC
TTTGCACCTGATCGCAACAAATAGTCGGAACATCACTTGCATTACGTGCACAGACGTCAGGAGCCCCGTC
CTGGTTTTCCAGTGCAACTCCCGCCACGTGATTTGCTTAGACTGTTTCCACTTATACTGTGTGACAAGAC
TCAATGATCGGCAGTTTGTTCACGACCCTCAACTTGGCTACTCCCTGCCTTGTGTGGCTGGCTGTCCCAA
CTCCTTGATTAAAGAGCTCCATCACTTCAGGATTCTGGGAGAAGAGCAGTACAACCGGTACCAGCAGTAT
GGTGCAGAGGAGTGTGTCCTGCAGATGGGGGGCGTGTTATGCCCCCGCCCTGGCTGTGGAGCGGGGCTGC
TGCCGGAGCCTGACCAGAGGAAAGTCACCTGCGAAGGGGGCAATGGCCTGGGCTGTGGGTTTGCCTTCTG
CCGGGAATGTAAAGAAGCGTACCATGAAGGGGAGTGCAGTGCCGTATTTGAAGCCTCAGGAACAACTACT
CAGGCCTACAGAGTCGATGAAAGAGCCGCCGAGCAGGCTCGTTGGGAAGCAGCCTCCAAAGAAACCATCA
AGAAAACCACCAAGCCCTGTCCCCGCTGCCATGTACCAGTGGAAAAAAATGGAGGCTGCATGCACATGAA
GTGTCCGCAGCCCCAGTGCAGGCTCGAGTGGTGCTGGAACTGTGGCTGCGAGTGGAACCGCGTCTGCATG
GGGGACCACTGGTTCGACGTGTAGGGATCCACCGGATCTAGATAACTGATCATAATCAGCCATACCACAT
TTGTAGAGGTTTTACTTGCTTTAAAAAACCTCCCACACCTCCCCCTGAACCTGAAACATAAAATGAATGC
AATTGTTGTTGTTAACTTGTTTATTGCAGCTTATAATGGTTACAAATAAAGCAATAGCATCACAAATTTC
ACAAATAAAGCATTTTTTTCACTGCATTCTAGTTGTGGTTTGTCCAAACTCATCAATGTATCTTAAGGCG
TAAATTGTAAGCGTTAATATTTTGTTAAAATTCGCGTTAAATTTTTGTTAAATCAGCTCATTTTTTAACC
AATAGGCCGAAATCGGCAAAATCCCTTATAAATCAAAAGAATAGACCGAGATAGGGT
[37 nt withheld, positions 3138-3174]
AAAGAACGTGGACTCCAACGTCAAAGG
[49 nt withheld, positions 3202-3250]
T
[91 nt withheld, positions 3252-3342]
G
[124 nt withheld, positions 3344-3467]
CAGGTGGCACTTTTCGGGGAAATGTGCGCGGAACCCCTATTTGTTTATTTTTCTAAATACATTCAAATAT
GTATCCGCTCATGAGACAATAACCCTGATAAATGCTTCAATAATATTGAAAAAGGAAGAGTCCTGAGGCG
GAAAGAACCAGCTGTGGAATGTGTGTCAGTTAGGGTGTGGAAAGTCCCCAGGCTCCCCAGCAGGCAGAAG
TATGCAAAGCATGCATCTCAATTAGTCAGCAACCAGGTGTGGAAAGTCCCCAGGCTCCCCAGCAGGCAGA
AGTATGCAAAGCATGCATCTCAATTAGTCAGCAACCATAGTCCCGCCCCTAACTCCGCCCATCCCGCCCC
TAACTCCGCCCAGTTCCGCCCATTCTCCGCCCCATGGCTGACTAATTTTTTTTATTTATGCAGAGGCCGA
GGCCGCCTCGGCCTCTGAGCTATTCCAGAAGTAGTGAGGAGGCTTTTTTGGAGGCCTAGGCTTTTGCAAA
GATCGATCAAGAGACAGGATGAGGATCGTTTCGCATGATTGAACAAGATGGATTGCACGCAGGTTCTCCG
GCCGCTTGGGTGGAGAGGCTATTCGGCTATGACTGGGCACAACAGACAATCGGCTGCTCTGATGCCGCCG
TGTTCCGGCTGTCAGCGCAGGGGCGCCCGGTTCTTTTTGTCAAGACCGACCTGTCCGGTGCCCTGAATGA
ACTGCAAGACGAGGCAGCGCGGCTATCGTGGCTGGCCACGACGGGCGTTCCTTGCGCAGCTGTGCTCGAC
GTTGTCACTGAAGCGGGAAGGGACTGGCTGCTATTGGGCGAAGTGCCGGGGCAGGATCTCCTGTCATCTC
ACCTTGCTCCTGCCGAGAAAGTATCCATCATGGCTGATGCAATGCGGCGGCTGCATACGCTTGATCCGGC
TACCTGCCCATTCGACCACCAAGCGAAACATCGCATCGAGCGAGCACGTACTCGGATGGAAGCCGGTCTT
GTCGATCAGGATGATCTGGACGAAGAGCATCAGGGGCTCGCGCCAGCCGAACTGTTCGCCAGGCTCAAGG
CGAGCATGCCCGACGGCGAGGATCTCGTCGTGACCCATGGCGATGCCTGCTTGCCGAATATCATGGTGGA
AAATGGCCGCTTTTCTGGATTCATCGACTGTGGCCGGCTGGGTGTGGCGGACCGCTATCAGGACATAGCG
TTGGCTACCCGTGATATTGCTGAAGAGCTTGGCGGCGAATGGGCTGACCGCTTCCTCGTGCTTTACGGTA
TCGCCGCTCCCGATTCGCAGCGCATCGCCTTCTATCGCCTTCTTGACGAGTTCTTCTGAGCGGGACTCTG
GGGTTCGAAATGACCGACCAAGCGACGCCCAACCTGCCATCACGAGATTTCGATTCCACCGCCGCCTTCT
ATGAAAGGTTGGGCTTCGGAATCGTTTTCCGGGACGCCGGCTGGATGATCCTCCAGCGCGGGGATCTCAT
GCTGGAGTTCTTCGCCCACCCTAGGGGGAGGCTAACTGAAACACGGAAGGAGACAATACCGGAAGGAACC
CGCGCTATGACGGCAATAAAAAGACAGAATAAAACGCACGGTGTTGGGTCGTTTGTTCATAAACGCGGGG
TTCGGTCCCAGGGCTGGCACTCTGTCGATACCCCACCGAGACCCCATTGGGGCCAATACGCCCGCGTTTC
TTCCTTTTCCCCACCCCACCCCCCAAGTTCGGGTGAAGGCCCAGGGCTCGCAGCCAACGTCGGGGCGGCA
GGCCCTGCCATAGCCTCAGGTTACTCATATATACTTTAGATTGATTTAAAACTTCATTTTTAATTTAAAA
GGATCTAGGTGAAGATCCTTTTTGATAATCTCATGACCAAAATCCCTTAACGTGAGTTTTCGTTCCACTG
AGCGTCAGACCCCGTAGAAAAGATCAAAGGATCTTCTTGAGATCCTTTTTTTCTGCGCGTAATCTGCTGC
TTGCAAACAAAAAAACCACCGCTACCAGCGGTGGTTTGTTTGCCGGATCAAGAGCTACCAACTCTTTTTC
CGAAGGTAACTGGCTTCAGCAGAGCGCAGATACCAAATACTGTCCTTCTAGTGTAGCCGTAGTTAGGCCA
CCACTTCAAGAACTCTGTAGCACCGCCTACATACCTCGCTCTGCTAATCCTGTTACCAGTGGCTGCTGCC
AGTGGCGATAAGTCGTGTCTTACCGGGTTGGACTCAAGACGATAGTTACCGGATAAGGCGCAGCGGTCGG
GCTGAACGGGGGGTTCGTGCACACAGCCCAGCTTGGAGCGAACGACCTACACCGAACTGAGATACCTACA
GCGTGAGCTATGAGAAAGCGCCACGCTTCCCGAAGGGAGAAAGGCGGACAGGTATCCGGTAAGCGGCAGG
GTCGGAACAGGAGAGCGCACGAGGGAGCTTCCAGGGGGAAACGCCTGGTATCTTTATAGTCCTGTCGGGT
TTCGCCACCTCTGACTTGAGCGTCGATTTTTGTGATGCTCGTCAGGGGGGCGGAGCCTATGGAAAAACGC
CAGCAACGCGGCCTTTTTACGGTTCCTGGCCTTTTGCTGGCCTTTTGCTCACATGTTCTTTCCTGCGTTA
TCCCCTGATTCTGTGGATAACCGTATTACCGCCATGCAT
