Features (pLannotate 1.2.2; 16 found; start..end, strand, type, name):
     23..82      +  rep_origin     RSF ori (fragment): Plasmids containing the RSF 1030 origin of replication can be propagated in E. coli cells that contain additional plasmids with compatible origins.
    150..453     +  enhancer       CMV enhancer: human cytomegalovirus immediate early enhancer
    454..657     +  promoter       CMV promoter: human cytomegalovirus (CMV) immediate early promoter
    702..1418    +  CDS            mTurquoise2: mTurquoise2 is a basic (constitutively fluorescent) cyan fluorescent protein published in 2012, derived from Aequorea victoria. It is reported to be a rapidly-maturing monomer with very low acid sensitivity.
   1419..1446    +  misc_feature   MCS (fragment): multiple cloning site
   1446..2840    +  CDS            PRKN: PRKN_HUMAN - Also known as PARK2. Experimental evidence at protein level: Swiss-Prot protein existence level 1. Functions within a multiprotein E3 ubiquitin ligase complex, catalyzing the covalent attachment of ubiquitin moieties onto substrate proteins (PubMed:10888878, PubMed:10973942, PubMed:11431533, PubMed:12150907, PubMed:12628165, PubMed:15105460, PubMed:16135753, PubMed:21376232, PubMed:21532592, PubMed:23754282, PubMed:23620051, PubMed:24660806, PubMed:24751536, PubMed:32047033, PubMed:29311685, PubMed:22396657). Substrates include SYT11 and VDAC1 (PubMed:32047033, PubMed:29311685). O
   2866..2950    +  CDS            large T antigen (fragment): large T antigen from SV40 (simian virus 40)
   2973..3094    +  polyA_signal   SV40 poly(A) signal: SV40 polyadenylation signal
   3128..3556    -  rep_origin     f1 ori (sequence partly withheld): f1 bacteriophage origin of replication; arrow indicates direction of (+) strand synthesis
   3583..3687    +  promoter       AmpR promoter: bla
   3689..4046    +  promoter       SV40 promoter: SV40 enhancer and early promoter
   4081..4875    +  CDS            NeoR/KanR: aminoglycoside phosphotransferase from Tn5; aph(3')-II (or nptII); confers resistance to neomycin, kanamycin, and G418 (Geneticin®)
   4896..5048    +  CDS            ble (fragment): BLE_KLEPN - Experimental evidence at protein level: Swiss-Prot protein existence level 1. Binding protein with a strong affinity to the bleomycin family of antibiotics. Binds to CL990; an antimitotic-antibiotic compound. From Klebsiella pneumoniae.
   5107..5154    +  polyA_signal   HSV TK poly(A) signal: herpes simplex virus thymidine kinase polyadenylation signal (Cole and Stacy, 1985)
   5245..5261    -  polyA_signal   bGH poly(A) signal (fragment): bovine growth hormone polyadenylation signal
   5483..6071    +  rep_origin     ori: high-copy-number ColE1/pMB1/pBR322/pUC origin of replication
>Addgene plasmid #110945 | pmTurquoise-parkin | addgene full sequence | sequence record 211349 | Addgene NGS Result
GGTTCCTGGCCTTTTGCTGGCCTTTTGCTCACATGTTCTTTCCTGCGTTATCCCCTGATTCTGTGGATAA
CCGTATTACCGCCATGCATTAGTTATTAATAGTAATCAATTACGGGGTCATTAGTTCATAGCCCATATAT
GGAGTTCCGCGTTACATAACTTACGGTAAATGGCCCGCCTGGCTGACCGCCCAACGACCCCCGCCCATTG
ACGTCAATAATGACGTATGTTCCCATAGTAACGCCAATAGGGACTTTCCATTGACGTCAATGGGTGGAGT
ATTTACGGTAAACTGCCCACTTGGCAGTACATCAAGTGTATCATATGCCAAGTACGCCCCCTATTGACGT
CAATGACGGTAAATGGCCCGCCTGGCATTATGCCCAGTACATGACCTTATGGGACTTTCCTACTTGGCAG
TACATCTACGTATTAGTCATCGCTATTACCATGGTGATGCGGTTTTGGCAGTACATCAATGGGCGTGGAT
AGCGGTTTGACTCACGGGGATTTCCAAGTCTCCACCCCATTGACGTCAATGGGAGTTTGTTTTGGCACCA
AAATCAACGGGACTTTCCAAAATGTCGTAACAACTCCGCCCCATTGACGCAAATGGGCGGTAGGCGTGTA
CGGTGGGAGGTCTATATAAGCAGAGCTGGTTTAGTGAACCGTCAGATCCGCTAGCGCTACCGGTCGCCAC
CATGGTGAGCAAGGGCGAGGAGCTGTTCACCGGGGTGGTGCCCATCCTGGTCGAGCTGGACGGCGACGTA
AACGGCCACAAGTTCAGCGTGTCCGGCGAGGGCGAGGGCGATGCCACCTACGGCAAGCTGACCCTGAAGT
TCATCTGCACCACCGGCAAGCTGCCCGTGCCCTGGCCCACCCTCGTGACCACCCTGTCCTGGGGCGTGCA
GTGCTTCGCCCGCTACCCCGACCACATGAAGCAGCACGACTTCTTCAAGTCCGCCATGCCCGAAGGCTAC
GTCCAGGAGCGCACCATCTTCTTCAAGGACGACGGCAACTACAAGACCCGCGCCGAGGTGAAGTTCGAGG
GCGACACCCTGGTGAACCGCATCGAGCTGAAGGGCATCGACTTCAAGGAGGACGGCAACATCCTGGGGCA
CAAGCTGGAGTACAACTACTTTAGCGACAACGTCTATATCACCGCCGACAAGCAGAAGAACGGCATCAAG
GCCAACTTCAAGATCCGCCACAACATCGAGGACGGCGGCGTGCAGCTCGCCGACCACTACCAGCAGAACA
CCCCCATCGGCGACGGCCCCGTGCTGCTGCCCGACAACCACTACCTGAGCACCCAGTCCAAGCTGAGCAA
AGACCCCAACGAGAAGCGCGATCACATGGTCCTGCTGGAGTTCGTGACCGCCGCCGGGATCACTCTCGGC
ATGGACGAGCTGTACAAGTCCGGACTCAGATCTCGAGCTCAAGCTTTGATAGTGTTTGTCAGGTTCAACT
CCAGCCATGGTTTCCCAGTGGAGGTCGATTCTGACACCAGCATCTTCCAGCTCAAGGAGGTGGTTGCTAA
GCGACAGGGGGTTCCGGCTGACCAGTTGCGTGTGATTTTCGCAGGGAAGGAGCTGAGGAATGACTGGACT
GTGCAGAATTGTGACCTGGATCAGCAGAGCATTGTTCACATTGTGCAGAGACCGTGGAGAAAAGGTCAAG
AAATGAATGCAACTGGAGGCGACGACCCCAGAAACGCGGCGGGAGGCTGTGAGCGGGAGCCCCAGAGCTT
GACTCGGGTGGACCTCAGCAGCTCAGTCCTCCCAGGAGACTCTGTGGGGCTGGCTGTCATTCTGCACACT
GACAGCAGGAAGGACTCACCACCAGCTGGAAGTCCAGCAGGTAGATCAATCTACAACAGCTTTTATGTGT
ATTGCAAAGGCCCCTGTCAAAGAGTGCAGCCGGGAAAACTCAGGGTACAGTGCAGCACCTGCAGGCAGGC
AACGCTCACCTTGACCCAGGGTCCATCTTGCTGGGATGATGTTTTAATTCCAAACCGGATGAGTGGTGAA
TGCCAATCCCCACACTGCCCTGGGACTAGTGCAGAATTTTTCTTTAAATGTGGAGCACACCCCACCTCTG
ACAAGGAAACATCAGTAGCTTTGCACCTGATCGCAACAAATAGTCGGAACATCACTTGCATTACGTGCAC
AGACGTCAGGAGCCCCGTCCTGGTTTTCCAGTGCAACTCCCGCCACGTGATTTGCTTAGACTGTTTCCAC
TTATACTGTGTGACAAGACTCAATGATCGGCAGTTTGTCCACGACCCTCAGCTTGGCTACTCCCTGCCTT
GTGTGGCTGGCTGTCCCAACTCCTTGATTAAAGAGCTCCATCACTTCAGGATTCTGGGAGAAGAGCAGTA
CAACCGGTACCAGCAGTATGGTGCAGAGGAGTGTGTCCTGCAGATGGGGGGCGTGTTATGCCCCCGCCCT
GGCTGTGGAGCGGGGCTGCTGCCGGAGCCTGACCAGAGGAAAGTCACCTGCGAAGGGGGCAATGGCCTGG
GCTGTGGGTTTGCCTTCTGCCGGGAATGTAAAGAAGCGTACCATGAAGGGGAGTGCAGTGCCGTATTTGA
AGCCTCAGGAACAACTACTCAGGCCTACAGAGTCGATGAAAGAGCCGCCGAGCAGGCTCGTTGGGAAGCA
GCCTCCAAAGAAACCATCAAGAAAACCACCAAGCCCTGTCCCCGCTGCCATGTACCAGTGGAAAAAAATG
GAGGCTGCATGCACATGAAGTGTCCGCAGCCCCAGTGCAGGCTCGAGTGGTGCTGGAACTGTGGCTGCGA
GTGGAACCGCGTCTGCATGGGGGACCACTGGTTCGACGTGTAAGGATCCACCGGATCTAGATAACTGATC
ATAATCAGCCATACCACATTTGTAGAGGTTTTACTTGCTTTAAAAAACCTCCCACACCTCCCCCTGAACC
TGAAACATAAAATGAATGCAATTGTTGTTGTTAACTTGTTTATTGCAGCTTATAATGGTTACAAATAAAG
CAATAGCATCACAAATTTCACAAATAAAGCATTTTTTTCACTGCATTCTAGTTGTGGTTTGTCCAAACTC
ATCAATGTATCTTAAGGCGTAAATTGTAAGCGTTAATATTTTGTTAAAATTCGCGTTAAATTTTTGTTAA
ATCAGCTCATTTTTTAACCAATAGGCCGAAATCGGCAAAATCCCTTATAAATCAAAAGAATAGACCGAGA
TAGGGT
[37 nt withheld, positions 3227-3263]
AAAGAACGTGGACTCCAACGTCAAAGG
[49 nt withheld, positions 3291-3339]
T
[91 nt withheld, positions 3341-3431]
G
[124 nt withheld, positions 3433-3556]
CAGGTGGCACTTTTCGGGGAAATGTGCGCGGAACCCCTATTTGTTTATTTTTCTAAATACATTCAAATAT
GTATCCGCTCATGAGACAATAACCCTGATAAATGCTTCAATAATATTGAAAAAGGAAGAGTCCTGAGGCG
GAAAGAACCAGCTGTGGAATGTGTGTCAGTTAGGGTGTGGAAAGTCCCCAGGCTCCCCAGCAGGCAGAAG
TATGCAAAGCATGCATCTCAATTAGTCAGCAACCAGGTGTGGAAAGTCCCCAGGCTCCCCAGCAGGCAGA
AGTATGCAAAGCATGCATCTCAATTAGTCAGCAACCATAGTCCCGCCCCTAACTCCGCCCATCCCGCCCC
TAACTCCGCCCAGTTCCGCCCATTCTCCGCCCCATGGCTGACTAATTTTTTTTATTTATGCAGAGGCCGA
GGCCGCCTCGGCCTCTGAGCTATTCCAGAAGTAGTGAGGAGGCTTTTTTGGAGGCCTAGGCTTTTGCAAA
GATCGATCAAGAGACAGGATGAGGATCGTTTCGCATGATTGAACAAGATGGATTGCACGCAGGTTCTCCG
GCCGCTTGGGTGGAGAGGCTATTCGGCTATGACTGGGCACAACAGACAATCGGCTGCTCTGATGCCGCCG
TGTTCCGGCTGTCAGCGCAGGGGCGCCCGGTTCTTTTTGTCAAGACCGACCTGTCCGGTGCCCTGAATGA
ACTGCAAGACGAGGCAGCGCGGCTATCGTGGCTGGCCACGACGGGCGTTCCTTGCGCAGCTGTGCTCGAC
GTTGTCACTGAAGCGGGAAGGGACTGGCTGCTATTGGGCGAAGTGCCGGGGCAGGATCTCCTGTCATCTC
ACCTTGCTCCTGCCGAGAAAGTATCCATCATGGCTGATGCAATGCGGCGGCTGCATACGCTTGATCCGGC
TACCTGCCCATTCGACCACCAAGCGAAACATCGCATCGAGCGAGCACGTACTCGGATGGAAGCCGGTCTT
GTCGATCAGGATGATCTGGACGAAGAGCATCAGGGGCTCGCGCCAGCCGAACTGTTCGCCAGGCTCAAGG
CGAGCATGCCCGACGGCGAGGATCTCGTCGTGACCCATGGCGATGCCTGCTTGCCGAATATCATGGTGGA
AAATGGCCGCTTTTCTGGATTCATCGACTGTGGCCGGCTGGGTGTGGCGGACCGCTATCAGGACATAGCG
TTGGCTACCCGTGATATTGCTGAAGAGCTTGGCGGCGAATGGGCTGACCGCTTCCTCGTGCTTTACGGTA
TCGCCGCTCCCGATTCGCAGCGCATCGCCTTCTATCGCCTTCTTGACGAGTTCTTCTGAGCGGGACTCTG
GGGTTCGAAATGACCGACCAAGCGACGCCCAACCTGCCATCACGAGATTTCGATTCCACCGCCGCCTTCT
ATGAAAGGTTGGGCTTCGGAATCGTTTTCCGGGACGCCGGCTGGATGATCCTCCAGCGCGGGGATCTCAT
GCTGGAGTTCTTCGCCCACCCTAGGGGGAGGCTAACTGAAACACGGAAGGAGACAATACCGGAAGGAACC
CGCGCTATGACGGCAATAAAAAGACAGAATAAAACGCACGGTGTTGGGTCGTTTGTTCATAAACGCGGGG
TTCGGTCCCAGGGCTGGCACTCTGTCGATACCCCACCGAGACCCCATTGGGGCCAATACGCCCGCGTTTC
TTCCTTTTCCCCACCCCACCCCCCAAGTTCGGGTGAAGGCCCAGGGCTCGCAGCCAACGTCGGGGCGGCA
GGCCCTGCCATAGCCTCAGGTTACTCATATATACTTTAGATTGATTTAAAACTTCATTTTTAATTTAAAA
GGATCTAGGTGAAGATCCTTTTTGATAATCTCATGACCAAAATCCCTTAACGTGAGTTTTCGTTCCACTG
AGCGTCAGACCCCGTAGAAAAGATCAAAGGATCTTCTTGAGATCCTTTTTTTCTGCGCGTAATCTGCTGC
TTGCAAACAAAAAAACCACCGCTACCAGCGGTGGTTTGTTTGCCGGATCAAGAGCTACCAACTCTTTTTC
CGAAGGTAACTGGCTTCAGCAGAGCGCAGATACCAAATACTGTTCTTCTAGTGTAGCCGTAGTTAGGCCA
CCACTTCAAGAACTCTGTATCACCGCCTACATACCTCGCTCTGCTAATCCTGTTACCAGTGGCTGCTGCC
AGTGGCGATAAGTCGTGTCTTACCGGGTTGGACTCAAGACGATAGTTACCGGATAAGGCGCAGCGGTCGG
GCTGAACGGGGGGTTCGTGCACACAGCCCAGCTTGGAGCGAACGACCTACACCGAACTGAGATACCTACA
GCGTGAGCTATGAGAAAGCGCCACGCTTCCCGAAGGGAGAAAGGCGGACAGGTATCCGGTAAGCGGCAGG
GTCGGAACAGGAGAGCGCACGAGGGAGCTTCCAGGGGGAAACGCCTGGTATCTTTATAGTCCTGTCGGGT
TTCGCCACCTCTGACTTGAGCGTCGATTTTTGTGATGCTCGTCAGGGGGGCGGAGCCTATGGAAAAACGC
CAGCAACGCGGCCTTTTTAC
